>Addgene plasmid #159834 | pSEM272 - MCS mosTI Pmlc-2_GFP target | addgene full sequence | sequence record 317803 | Addgene NGS Result
GTAAAACGACGGCCAGTCATGCATAATCCGCACGCATCTGGAATAAGGAAGTGCCATTCCGCCTGACCTA
ACTATAATTCCCATAATGTCTATATCATGGCCGACAAGCAAAAGAATGGAATCAAAGTCAACTTCAAGAT
AAGACATAATATAGAGGACGGCTCTGTCCAGCTGGCCGACCATTACCAGCAGAACACCCCGATTGGAGAT
GGTCCGGTCCTTCTTCCAGACAATCACTATCTTAGTACGCAAAGTGCTCTCTCGAAAGGTAAGTTTTCAA
AAAATTAAGATTCAGTTATGGGCCAGACACATCCTATTCTTTTCAGGCTTTCCCTATCCAAAACGCTCGT
TCGAGTGTTTCAGTTCGGTATGTCGAGGCGTTACCGGACGGAAAATATTTAAAATAAAATCCTCGTCATT
TCAGATCCTAACGAGAAGCGTGACCATATGGTTCTCTTAGAGTTTGTAACCGCCGCTGGCATAACACACG
GTATGGATGAGCTGTACAAATCACGAAGAAGAAAGGCTAACCCTACTAAATTGTCGGAGAACGCAAAAAA
GTTGGCGAAAGAAGTTGAGAACTAGTCTGTTCGTTGTTCCAATAAATTGTTATTGTTCCCTATTTGATAA
CTTCGTATAGCATACATTATACGAAGTTATTGCCTGAGACCAGCTAGCAAGCTTGCATGCCTGCAGGTCG
ACTCTAGAGGATCCCCGGGTACCGAGCTCAGGTCTCTGAGCTGGCGGGAGCACGTGGTCAGGAAACGGAG
AATCTGTGCGGCAATGTCTTATCATTTGAAACGCGCCGTATCGATGCTGACATCATGCGGCTCCCGTGTT
AGTCGAGAAGATGGGTACGGGCCTTTATTCATCCAACACTCTACGGCTTCTTCAAGAGCTAGTAGGGCAC
CCTGTAGTTGGAAAGGGATTATTTCGTATGGCGAGCCCATACCGTCTTTCTTGCGGAAGCTTAACACGAT
AGGAAGTTGGATAGTTTCGAACGATGGTTCCATACGGAACGCTGTCTCAAGGATGAGTCTGACGGAGTGT
AACTCGAAGGCTAGGTGGAGGCTCAGTGATGATAAGTCTGCGATGGTGGATGCATGTGTCATGGTCATAG
CTGTTTCCTGTGTGAAATTGTTATCCGCTCAGAGGGCACAATCCTATTCCGCGCTATCCGACAATCTCCA
AGACATTAGGTGGAGTTCAGTTCGGCGTATGGCATATGTCGCTGGAAAGAACATGTGAGCAAAAGGCCAG
CAAAAGGCCAGGAACCGTAAAAAGGCCGCGTTGCTGGCGTTTTTCCATAGGCTCCGCCCCCCTGACGAGC
ATCACAAAAATCGACGCTCAAGTCAGAGGTGGCGAAACCCGACAGGACTATAAAGATACCAGGCGTTTCC
CCCTGGAAGCTCCCTCGTGCGCTCTCCTGTTCCGACCCTGCCGCTTACCGGATACCTGTCCGCCTTTCTC
CCTTCGGGAAGCGTGGCGCTTTCTCATAGCTCACGCTGTAGGTATCTCAGTTCGGTGTAGGTCGTTCGCT
CCAAGCTGGGCTGTGTGCACGAACCCCCCGTTCAGCCCGACCGCTGCGCCTTATCCGGTAACTATCGTCT
TGAGTCCAACCCGGTAAGACACGACTTATCGCCACTGGCAGCAGCCACTGGTAACAGGATTAGCAGAGCG
AGGTATGTAGGCGGTGCTACAGAGTTCTTGAAGTGGTGGCCTAACTACGGCTACACTAGAAGAACAGTAT
TTGGTATCTGCGCTCTGCTGAAGCCAGTTACCTTCGGAAAAAGAGTTGGTAGCTCTTGATCCGGCAAACA
AACCACCGCTGGTAGCGGTGGTTTTTTTGTTTGCAAGCAGCAGATTACGCGCAGAAAAAAAGGATCTCAA
GAAGATCCTTTGATCTTTTCTACGGGGTCTGACGCTCTATTCAACAAAGCCGCCGTCCCGTCAAGTCAGC
GTAAATGGGTAGGGGGCTTCAAATCGTCCTCGTGATACCAATTCGGAGCCTGCTTTTTTGTACAAACTTG
TTGATAATGGCAATTCAAGGATCTTCACCTAGATCCTTTTAAATTAAAAATGAAGTTTTAAATCAATCTA
AAGTATATATGAGTAAACTTGGTCTGACAGTTACCAATGCTTAATCAGTGAGGCACCTATCTCAGCGATC
TGTCTATTTCGTTCATCCATAGTTGCCTGACTCCCCGTCGTGTAGATAACTACGATACGGGAGGGCTTAC
CATCTGGCCCCAGTGCTGCAATGATACCGCGAGAGCCACGCTCACCGGCTCCAGATTTATCAGCAATAAA
CCAGCCAGCCGGAAGGGCCGAGCGCAGAAGTGGTCCTGCAACTTTATCCGCCTCCATCCAGTCTATTAAT
TGTTGCCGGGAAGCTAGAGTAAGTAGTTCGCCAGTTAATAGTTTGCGCAACGTTGTTGCCATTGCTACAG
GCATCGTGGTGTCACGCTCGTCGTTTGGTATGGCTTCATTCAGCTCCGGTTCCCAACGATCAAGGCGAGT
TACATGATCCCCCATGTTGTGCAAAAAAGCGGTTAGCTCCTTCGGTCCTCCGATCGTTGTCAGAAGTAAG
TTGGCCGCAGTGTTATCACTCATGGTTATGGCAGCACTGCATAATTCTCTTACTGTCATGCCATCCGTAA
GATGCTTTTCTGTGACTGGTGAGTACTCAACCAAGTCATTCTGAGAATAGTGTATGCGGCGACCGAGTTG
CTCTTGCCCGGCGTCAATACGGGATAATACCGCGCCACATAGCAGAACTTTAAAAGTGCTCATCATTGGA
AAACGTTCTTCGGGGCGAAAACTCTCAAGGATCTTACCGCTGTTGAGATCCAGTTCGATGTAACCCACTC
GTGCACCCAACTGATCTTCAGCATCTTTTACTTTCACCAGCGTTTCTGGGTGAGCAAAAACAGGAAGGCA
AAATGCCGCAAAAAAGGGAATAAGGGCGACACGGAAATGTTGAATACTCATACTCTTCCTTTTTCAATAT
TATTGAAGCATTTATCAGGGTTATTGTCTCATGAGCGGATACATATTTGAATGTATTTAGAAAAATAAAC
AAATAGGGGTTCCGCGCACATTTCCCCGAAAAGTGCCAGATACCTGAAACAAAACCCATCGTACGGCCAA
GGAAGTCTCCAATAACTGTGATCCACCACAAGCGCCAGGGTTTTCCCAGTCACGACGTT
Features (pLannotate 1.2.2; 9 found; start..end, strand, type, name):
     70..510     +  CDS            GFP (fragment): GFP_AEQVI - Experimental evidence at protein level: Swiss-Prot protein existence level 1. Energy-transfer acceptor. Its role is to transduce the blue chemiluminescence of the protein aequorin into green fluorescent light by energy transfer. Fluoresces in vivo upon receiving energy from the Ca(2+)-activated photoprotein aequorin. From Aequorea victoria (Water jellyfish) (Mesonema victoria).
    511..582     +  CDS            egl-13 (fragment): EGL13_CAEEL - Also known as cog-2 From Caenorhabditis elegans.
    627..660     +  protein_bind   loxP: Cre-mediated recombination occurs in the 8-bp core sequence (GCATACAT). Cre recombinase
    679..729     -  misc_feature   MCS (fragment): pUC18/19 multiple cloning site
   1302..1890    -  rep_origin     ori: high-copy-number ColE1/pMB1/pBR322/pUC origin of replication
   2007..2031    -  protein_bind   attB1: mutant version of attB; recombination site for the Gateway® BP reaction BP Clonase™
   2131..2991    -  CDS            AmpR: β-lactamase; bla; confers resistance to ampicillin, carbenicillin, and related antibiotics
   2992..3096    -  promoter       AmpR promoter: bla
   3183..17      -  CDS            lacZα (fragment) (across the origin): LacZα fragment of β-galactosidase; lacZ fragment
