[The description below was written by a language model from this plasmid's Addgene catalogue record and pLannotate feature annotations shown in this document.]
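Description:
pSEM272 is a small (about 3.2 kb) C. elegans targeting vector built on the pTwist Amp High Copy backbone, intended as a cloning recipient for transgenes to be inserted into the worm genome by MosTI (modular safe-harbor transgene insertion). It is propagated in E. coli from a high-copy ColE1/pUC-type origin and selected with ampicillin through the bla gene and its native promoter. The annotation also picks up a short attB1-like site and a lacZα fragment spanning the sequence origin, which appear to be backbone remnants rather than functional parts of the payload.

The insert is described as an "MCS mosTI Pmlc-2_GFP target" and works through split-marker selection. The feature table shows only a partial GFP coding region, fused in frame to a short fragment of egl-13 (a segment commonly used in worm reporters as a nuclear localization signal, although the record does not say so explicitly). This is followed by a loxP site and a fragment of the pUC18/19 multiple cloning site where a transgene of interest can be placed. No mlc-2 promoter is annotated on the plasmid, which is consistent with a split design in which the plasmid supplies one part of the Pmlc-2::GFP marker and the genomic landing site supplies the rest, so that fluorescence is reconstituted only after correct repair at the target locus; the record does not spell out this division. The loxP site may allow Cre-mediated excision of the marker afterwards, though this too is not stated. According to the record, the plasmid is used for single-copy insertion or for integration of extrachromosomal arrays, with GFP fluorescence as the selection readout.
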