Addgene plasmid #159834: pSEM272 - MCS mosTI Pmlc-2_GFP target
Purpose: Single copy or array insertion by MosTI using split Pmlc-2 GFP selection
Depositing lab: Christian Froekjaer-Jensen. Depositing organization: King Abdullah University of Science and Technology (KAUST). Publication: Modular safe-harbor transgene insertion (MosTI) for targeted single-copy and extrachromosomal array integration in C. elegans. El Mouridi S, Alkhaldi F, Frokjaer-Jensen C. G3 (Bethesda). 2022 Jul 28. pii: 6651068. doi: 10.1093/g3journal/jkac184. PubMed 35900171.
Backbone
  Vector backbone: pTwist+Amp+High+Copy
  Vector type: Worm Expression
Growth in bacteria
  Bacterial resistance: Ampicillin, 100 μg/mL
  Growth temperature: 37°C
  Growth strain: DH5alpha
  Copy number: High Copy
Gene/Insert
  Gene/Insert name: MCS mosTI Pmlc-2_GFP target
  Species: C. elegans (nematode)
  Mutation: Not applicable
  Cloning method: Unknown
Terms and licenses: Academic/Nonprofit Terms; Industry Terms: Not Available to Industry
Depositor comments: See www.wormbuilder.org for more information. Please visit https://www.biorxiv.org/content/10.1101/2022.04.19.488726v3 for bioRxiv preprint.
How to cite: pSEM272 - MCS mosTI Pmlc-2_GFP target was a gift from Christian Froekjaer-Jensen (Addgene plasmid # 159834 ; http://n2t.net/addgene:159834 ; RRID:Addgene_159834)
